Addgene plasmid #226992: pUC19-U6-SpCas9_gRNA-OPA1-del_exon5-gRNA2b_(CJT93)
Purpose: pUC19 plasmid with U6 promoter and SpCas9 gRNA to create an OPA1-del_exon5 cell line via nuclease mediate excision, gRNA 2b must be used with gRNA 1a or 1b
Depositing lab: Benjamin Kleinstiver. Depositing organization: Massachusetts General Hospital. Publication: In situ architecture of Opa1-dependent mitochondrial cristae remodeling. Fry MY, Navarro PP, Hakim P, Ananda VY, Qin X, Landoni JC, Rath S, Inde Z, Lugo CM, Luce BE, Ge Y, McDonald JL, Ali I, Ha LL, Kleinstiver BP, Chan DC, Sarosiek KA, Chao LH. EMBO J. 2024 Feb;43(3):391-413. doi: 10.1038/s44318-024-00027-2. Epub 2024 Jan 15. PubMed 38225406.
Backbone
  Vector backbone: BPK1520
  Backbone manufacturer: Keith Joung, Addgene plasmid #65777
  Vector type: Mammalian Expression, CRISPR
Growth in bacteria
  Bacterial resistance: Ampicillin, 100 μg/mL
  Growth temperature: 37°C
  Growth strain: DH5alpha
  Copy number: High Copy
Gene/Insert
  Gene/Insert name: SpCas9 gRNA 2b to create OPA1-del_exon5 (alt names: CJT93; pUC19-U6-SpCas9_gRNA-OPA1-del_exon5-gRNA2b_(CJT93))
  gRNA/shRNA sequence: GCAGAAGCGCAAGGTGATGGA
  Species: Synthetic
  Promoter: U6
  Cloning method: Restriction Enzyme; 5′ cloning site Unknown (unknown if destroyed)
  Sequencing primers: 5′ oS280-CAGGGTTATTGTCTCATGAGCGG
Terms and licenses: Academic/Nonprofit Terms; Industry Terms: Not Available to Industry
How to cite: pUC19-U6-SpCas9_gRNA-OPA1-del_exon5-gRNA2b_(CJT93) was a gift from Benjamin Kleinstiver (Addgene plasmid # 226992 ; http://n2t.net/addgene:226992 ; RRID:Addgene_226992)
