[The description below was written by a language model from this plasmid's Addgene catalogue record and pLannotate feature annotations shown in this document.]
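Description:
pUC19-U6-SpCas9_gRNA-OPA1-del_exon5-gRNA2b_(CJT93) is a compact (about 2.3 kb) guide RNA expression plasmid for mammalian CRISPR experiments, built on the BPK1520 backbone, a pUC19-derived SpCas9 gRNA entry vector. It is maintained in E. coli through a high-copy ColE1/pUC-type origin of replication and selected with ampicillin through a β-lactamase (AmpR) gene driven by its own bla promoter. It carries no mammalian selection marker, reporter or nuclease coding sequence, so Cas9 must be provided from a separate construct.

The payload is a single RNA polymerase III transcription unit. The human U6 snRNA promoter sits upstream of a short gap in the annotation, consistent with the position of the cloned spacer, followed directly by the Streptococcus pyogenes Cas9 gRNA scaffold. Transcription yields a single guide RNA that directs SpCas9 to a target site at the OPA1 locus. The insert is listed as synthetic, and the record does not state the species of the targeted genome. A short attB1-like fragment annotated upstream of the U6 promoter is probably a partial sequence match or backbone remnant rather than a functional Gateway site.

The plasmid is intended for generating an OPA1 exon 5 deletion cell line by nuclease-mediated excision, in which two cuts flanking the exon remove the intervening segment. Guide 2b supplies only one of those cuts and must be paired with a companion guide, 1a or 1b, from the same set. The construct is associated with work on OPA1-dependent remodeling of mitochondrial cristae.
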