Features (pLannotate 1.2.2; 6 found; start..end, strand, type, name):
     13..30      +  protein_bind   attB1 (fragment): mutant version of attB; recombination site for the Gateway® BP reaction BP Clonase™
     82..322     +  promoter       U6 promoter: RNA polymerase III promoter for human U6 snRNA
    352..427     +  misc_RNA       gRNA scaffold: guide RNA scaffold for the Streptococcus pyogenes CRISPR/Cas9 system
    531..1119    -  rep_origin     ori: high-copy-number ColE1/pMB1/pBR322/pUC origin of replication
   1290..2150    -  CDS            AmpR: β-lactamase; bla; confers resistance to ampicillin, carbenicillin, and related antibiotics
   2151..2255    -  promoter       AmpR promoter: bla
>Addgene plasmid #226992 | pUC19-U6-SpCas9_gRNA-OPA1-del_exon5-gRNA2b_(CJT93) | addgene full sequence | sequence record 451253 | Addgene NGS Result
GACGTCGCTAGCTGTACAAAAAAGCAGGCTTTAAAGGAACCAATTCAGTCGACTGGATCCGGTACCAAGG
TCGGGCAGGAAGAGGGCCTATTTCCCATGATTCCTTCATATTTGCATATACGATACAAGGCTGTTAGAGA
GATAATTAGAATTAATTTGACTGTAAACACAAAGATATTAGTACAAAATACGTGACGTAGAAAGTAATAA
TTTCTTGGGTAGTTTGCAGTTTTAAAATTATGTTTTAAAATGGACTATCATATGCTTACCGTAACTTGAA
AGTATTTCGATTTCTTGGCTTTATATATCTTGTGGAAAGGACGAAACACCGCAGAAGCGCAAGGTGATGG
AGTTTTAGAGCTAGAAATAGCAAGTTAAAATAAGGCTAGTCCGTTATCAACTTGAAAAAGTGGCACCGAG
TCGGTGCTTTTTTTAAGCTTGGGCCGCTCGAGGTACCTCTCTACATATGACATGTGAGCAAAAGGCCAGC
AAAAGGCCAGGAACCGTAAAAAGGCCGCGTTGCTGGCGTTTTTCCATAGGCTCCGCCCCCCTGACGAGCA
TCACAAAAATCGACGCTCAAGTCAGAGGTGGCGAAACCCGACAGGACTATAAAGATACCAGGCGTTTCCC
CCTGGAAGCTCCCTCGTGCGCTCTCCTGTTCCGACCCTGCCGCTTACCGGATACCTGTCCGCCTTTCTCC
CTTCGGGAAGCGTGGCGCTTTCTCATAGCTCACGCTGTAGGTATCTCAGTTCGGTGTAGGTCGTTCGCTC
CAAGCTGGGCTGTGTGCACGAACCCCCCGTTCAGCCCGACCGCTGCGCCTTATCCGGTAACTATCGTCTT
GAGTCCAACCCGGTAAGACACGACTTATCGCCACTGGCAGCAGCCACTGGTAACAGGATTAGCAGAGCGA
GGTATGTAGGCGGTGCTACAGAGTTCTTGAAGTGGTGGCCTAACTACGGCTACACTAGAAGAACAGTATT
TGGTATCTGCGCTCTGCTGAAGCCAGTTACCTTCGGAAAAAGAGTTGGTAGCTCTTGATCCGGCAAACAA
ACCACCGCTGGTAGCGGTGGTTTTTTTGTTTGCAAGCAGCAGATTACGCGCAGAAAAAAAGGATCTCAAG
AAGATCCTTTGATCTTTTCTACGGGGTCTGACGCTCAGTGGAACGAAAACTCACGTTAAGGGATTTTGGT
CATGAGATTATCAAAAAGGATCTTCACCTAGATCCTTTTAAATTAAAAATGAAGTTTTAAATCAATCTAA
AGTATATATGAGTAAACTTGGTCTGACAGTTACCAATGCTTAATCAGTGAGGCACCTATCTCAGCGATCT
GTCTATTTCGTTCATCCATAGTTGCCTGACTCCCCGTCGTGTAGATAACTACGATACGGGAGGGCTTACC
ATCTGGCCCCAGTGCTGCAATGATACCGCGAGACCCACGCTCACCGGCTCCAGATTTATCAGCAATAAAC
CAGCCAGCCGGAAGGGCCGAGCGCAGAAGTGGTCCTGCAACTTTATCCGCCTCCATCCAGTCTATTAATT
GTTGCCGGGAAGCTAGAGTAAGTAGTTCGCCAGTTAATAGTTTGCGCAACGTTGTTGCCATTGCTACAGG
CATCGTGGTGTCACGCTCGTCGTTTGGTATGGCTTCATTCAGCTCCGGTTCCCAACGATCAAGGCGAGTT
ACATGATCCCCCATGTTGTGCAAAAAAGCGGTTAGCTCCTTCGGTCCTCCGATCGTTGTCAGAAGTAAGT
TGGCCGCAGTGTTATCACTCATGGTTATGGCAGCACTGCATAATTCTCTTACTGTCATGCCATCCGTAAG
ATGCTTTTCTGTGACTGGTGAGTACTCAACCAAGTCATTCTGAGAATAGTGTATGCGGCGACCGAGTTGC
TCTTGCCCGGCGTCAATACGGGATAATACCGCGCCACATAGCAGAACTTTAAAAGTGCTCATCATTGGAA
AACGTTCTTCGGGGCGAAAACTCTCAAGGATCTTACCGCTGTTGAGATCCAGTTCGATGTAACCCACTCG
TGCACCCAACTGATCTTCAGCATCTTTTACTTTCACCAGCGTTTCTGGGTGAGCAAAAACAGGAAGGCAA
AATGCCGCAAAAAAGGGAATAAGGGCGACACGGAAATGTTGAATACTCATACTCTTCCTTTTTCAATATT
ATTGAAGCATTTATCAGGGTTATTGTCTCATGAGCGGATACATATTTGAATGTATTTAGAAAAATAAACA
AATAGGGGTTCCGCGCACATTTCCCCGAAAAGTGCCACCT
